>Addgene plasmid #178817 | pFastBacMam7_N_Flag_TEV | addgene full sequence | sequence record 351922 | Addgene NGS Result
CCATTCGCCATTCAGGCTGCAAATAAGCGTTGATATTCAGTCAATTACAAACATTAATAACGAAGAGATG
ACAGAAAAATTTTCATTCTGTGACAGAGAAAAAGTAGCCGAAGATGACGGTTTGTCACATGGAGTTGGCA
GGATGTTTGATTAAAAACATAACAGGAAGAAAAATGCCCCGCTGTGGGCGGACAAAATAGTTGGGAACTG
GGAGGGGTGGAAATGGAGTTTTTAAGGATTATTTAGGGAAGAGTGACAAAATAGATGGGAACTGGGTGTA
GCGTCGTAAGCTAATACGAAAATTAAAAATGACAAAATAGTTTGGAACTAGATTTCACTTATCTGGTTCG
GATCTCCTAGGCTCAAGCAGTGATCAGATCCAGACATGATAAGATACATTGATGAGTTTGGACAAACCAC
AACTAGAATGCAGTGAAAAAAATGCTTTATTTGTGAAATTTGTGATGCTATTGCTTTATTTGTAACCATT
ATAAGCTGCAATAAACAAGTTAACAACAACAATTGCATTCATTTTATGTTTCAGGTTCAGGGGGAGGTGT
GGGAGGTTTTTTAAAGCAAGTAAAACCTCTACAAATGTGGTATGGCTGATTATGATCCTCTAGTACTTCT
CGACAAGCTTGGTACCCCTAGGAGATCTTCAATATTGGCCATTAGCCATATTATTCATTGGTTATATAGC
ATAAATCAATATTGGCTATTGGCCATTGCATACGTTGTATCTATATCATAATATGTACATTTATATTGGC
TCATGTCCAATATGACCGCCATGTTGGCATTGATTATTGACTAGTTATTAATAGTAATCAATTACGGGGT
CATTAGTTCATAGCCCATATATGGAGTTCCGCGTTACATAACTTACGGTAAATGGCCCGCCTGGCTGACC
GCCCAACGACCCCCGCCCATTGACGTCAATAATGACGTATGTTCCCATAGTAACGCCAATAGGGACTTTC
CATTGACGTCAATGGGTGGAGTATTTACGGTAAACTGCCCACTTGGCAGTACATCAAGTGTATCATATGC
CAAGTCCGCCCCCTATTGACGTCAATGACGGTAAATGGCCCGCCTGGCATTATGCCCAGTACATGACCTT
ACGGGACTTTCCTACTTGGCAGTACATCTACGTATTAGTCATCGCTATTACCATGGTGATGCGGTTTTGG
CAGTACACCAATGGGCGTGGATAGCGGTTTGACTCACGGGGATTTCCAAGTCTCCACCCCATTGACGTCA
ATGGGAGTTTGTTTTGGCACCAAAATCAACGGGACTTTCCAAAATGTCGTAATAACCCCGCCCCGTTGAC
GCAAATGGGCGGTAGGCGTGTACGGTGGGAGGTCTATATAAGCAGAGCTCGTTTAGTGAACCGTCAGATC
ACTAGAAGCTTTATTGCGGTAGTTTATCACAGTTAAATTGCTAACGCAGTCAGTGCTTCTGACACAACAG
TCTCGAACTTAAGCTGCAGAAGTTGGTCGTGAGGCACTGGGCAGGTAAGTATCAAGGTTACAAGACAGGT
TTAAGGAGACCAATAGAAACTGGGCTTGTCGAGACAGAGAAGACTCTTGCGTTTCTGATAGGCACCTATT
GGTCTTACTGACATCCACTTTGCCTTTCTCTCCACAGGTGTCCACTCCCAGTTCAATTACAGCTCTTAAG
GCTAGAGTACTTAATACGACTCACTATAGGGATCGCCGGCACCATGGGTGACTACAAGGACGACGACGAC
AAGAGCAGCGGCATGGGCAGCAGCGAGAACCTGTACTTCCAGGGAGGTGGAGCTAGCGAATTCGTCGACT
CTAGACTCGAGGCATGCGCGGCCGCATAGAATCAACCTCTGGATTACAAAATTTGTGAAAGATTGACTGG
TATTCTTAACTATGTTGCTCCTTTTACGCTATGTGGATACGCTGCTTTAATGCCTTTGTATCATGCTATT
GCTTCCCGTATGGCTTTCATTTTCTCCTCCTTGTATAAATCCTGGTTGCTGTCTCTTTATGAGGAGTTGT
GGCCCGTTGTCAGGCAACGTGGCGTGGTGTGCACTGTGTTTGCTGACGCAACCCCCACTGGTTGGGGCAT
TGCCACCACCTGTCAGCTCCTTTCCGGGACTTTCGCTTTCCCCCTCCCTATTGCCACGGCGGAACTCATC
GCCGCCTGCCTTGCCCGCTGCTGGACAGGGGCTCGGCTGTTGGGCACTGACAATTCCGTGGTGTTGTCGG
GGAAGCTGACGTCCTTTCCATGGCTGCTCGCCTGTGTTGCCACCTGGATTCTGCGCGGGACGTCCTTCTG
CTACGTCCCTTCGGCCCTCAATCCAGCGGACCTTCCTTCCCGCGGCCTGCTGCCGGCTCTGCGGCCTCTT
CCGCGTCTTCGCCTTCGCCCTCAGACGAGTCGGATCTCCCTTTGGGCCGCCTCCCCGCCTGAGACATGAT
AAGATACATTGATGAGTTTGGACAAACCACAACTAGAATGCAGTGAAAAAAATGCTTTATTTGTGAAATT
TGTGATGCTATTGCTTTATTTGTAACCATTATAAGCTGCAATAAACAAGTTAACAACAACAATTGCATTC
ATTTTATGTTTCAGGTTCAGGGGGAGATGTGGGAGGTTTTTTAAAGCAAGTAAAACCTCTACAAATGTGG
TAGGATCCGCGCCCGATGGTGGGACGGTATGAATAATCCGGAATATTTATAGGTTTTTTTATTACAAAAC
TGTTACGAAAACAGTAAAATACTTATTTATTTGCGAGATGGTTATCATTTTAATTATCTCCATGATCTAT
TAATATTCCGGAGTATACGTAGCCAACCACTAGAACTATAGCTAGAGTCCTGGGCGAACAAACGATGCTC
GCCTTCCAGAAAACCGAGGATGCGAACCACTTCATCCGGGGTCAGCACCACCGGCAAGCGCCGCGACGGC
CGAGGTCTTCCGATCTCCTGAAGCCAGGGCAGATCCGTGCACAGCACCTTGCCGTAGAAGAACAGCAAGG
CCGCCAATGCCTGACGATGCGTGGAGACCGAAACCTTGCGCTCGTTCGCCAGCCAGGACAGAAATGCCTC
GACTTCGCTGCTGCCCAAGGTTGCCGGGTGACGCACACCGTGGAAACGGATGAAGGCACGAACCCAGTTG
ACATAAGCCTGTTCGGTTCGTAAACTGTAATGCAAGTAGCGTATGCGCTCACGCAACTGGTCCAGAACCT
TGACCGAACGCAGCGGTGGTAACGGCGCAGTGGCGGTTTTCATGGCTTGTTATGACTGTTTTTTTGTACA
GTCTATGCCTCGGGCATCCAAGCAGCAAGCGCGTTACGCCGTGGGTCGATGTTTGATGTTATGGAGCAGC
AACGATGTTACGCAGCAGGGCAGTCGCCCTAAAACAAAGTTAGGTGGCTCAAGTATGGGCATCATTCGCA
CATGTAGGCTCGGCCCTGACCAAGTCAAATCCATGCGGGCTGCTCTTGATCTTTTCGGTCGTGAGTTCGG
AGACGTAGCCACCTACTCCCAACATCAGCCGGACTCCGATTACCTCGGGAACTTGCTCCGTAGTAAGACA
TTCATCGCGCTTGCTGCCTTCGACCAAGAAGCGGTTGTTGGCGCTCTCGCGGCTTACGTTCTGCCCAAGT
TTGAGCAGCCGCGTAGTGAGATCTATATCTATGATCTCGCAGTCTCCGGCGAGCACCGGAGGCAGGGCAT
TGCCACCGCGCTCATCAATCTCCTCAAGCATGAGGCCAACGCGCTTGGTGCTTATGTGATCTACGTGCAA
GCAGATTACGGTGACGATCCCGCAGTGGCTCTCTATACAAAGTTGGGCATACGGGAAGAAGTGATGCACT
TTGATATCGACCCAAGTACCGCCACCTAACAATTCGTTCAAGCCGAGATCGGCTTCCCGGCCGCGGAGTT
GTTCGGTAAATTGTCACAACGCCGCGAATATAGTCTTTACCATGCCCTTGGCCACGCCCCTCTTTAATAC
GACGGGCAATTTGCACTTCAGAAAATGAAGAGTTTGCTTTAGCCATAACAAAAGTCCAGTATGCTTTTTC
ACAGCATAACTGGACTGATTTCAGTTTACAACTATTCTGTCTAGTTTAAGACTTTATTGTCATAGTTTAG
ATCTATTTTGTTCAGTTTAAGACTTTATTGTCCGCCCACACCCGCTTACGCAGGGCATCCATTTATTACT
CAACCGTAACCGATTTTGCCAGGTTACGCGGCTGGTCTATGCGGTGTGAAATACCGCACAGATGCGTAAG
GAGAAAATACCGCATCAGGCGCTCTTCCGCTTCCTCGCTCACTGACTCGCTGCGCTCGGTCGTTCGGCTG
CGGCGAGCGGTATCAGCTCACTCAAAGGCGGTAATACGGTTATCCACAGAATCAGGGGATAACGCAGGAA
AGAACATGTGAGCAAAAGGCCAGCAAAAGGCCAGGAACCGTAAAAAGGCCGCGTTGCTGGCGTTTTTCCA
TAGGCTCCGCCCCCCTGACGAGCATCACAAAAATCGACGCTCAAGTCAGAGGTGGCGAAACCCGACAGGA
CTATAAAGATACCAGGCGTTTCCCCCTGGAAGCTCCCTCGTGCGCTCTCCTGTTCCGACCCTGCCGCTTA
CCGGATACCTGTCCGCCTTTCTCCCTTCGGGAAGCGTGGCGCTTTCTCATAGCTCACGCTGTAGGTATCT
CAGTTCGGTGTAGGTCGTTCGCTCCAAGCTGGGCTGTGTGCACGAACCCCCCGTTCAGCCCGACCGCTGC
GCCTTATCCGGTAACTATCGTCTTGAGTCCAACCCGGTAAGACACGACTTATCGCCACTGGCAGCAGCCA
CTGGTAACAGGATTAGCAGAGCGAGGTATGTAGGCGGTGCTACAGAGTTCTTGAAGTGGTGGCCTAACTA
CGGCTACACTAGAAGAACAGTATTTGGTATCTGCGCTCTGCTGAAGCCAGTTACCTTCGGAAAAAGAGTT
GGTAGCTCTTGATCCGGCAAACAAACCACCGCTGGTAGCGGTGGTTTTTTTGTTTGCAAGCAGCAGATTA
CGCGCAGAAAAAAAGGATCTCAAGAAGATCCTTTGATCTTTTCTACGGGGTCTGACGCTCAGTGGAACGA
AAACTCACGTTAAGGGATTTTGGTCATGAGATTATCAAAAAGGATCTTCACCTAGATCCTTTTAAATTAA
AAATGAAGTTTTAAATCAATCTAAAGTATATATGAGTAAACTTGGTCTGACAGTTACCAATGCTTAATCA
GTGAGGCACCTATCTCAGCGATCTGTCTATTTCGTTCATCCATAGTTGCCTGACTCCCCGTCGTGTAGAT
AACTACGATACGGGAGGGCTTACCATCTGGCCCCAGTGCTGCAATGATACCGCGAGACCCACGCTCACCG
GCTCCAGATTTATCAGCAATAAACCAGCCAGCCGGAAGGGCCGAGCGCAGAAGTGGTCCTGCAACTTTAT
CCGCCTCCATCCAGTCTATTAATTGTTGCCGGGAAGCTAGAGTAAGTAGTTCGCCAGTTAATAGTTTGCG
CAACGTTGTTGCCATTGCTACAGGCATCGTGGTGTCACGCTCGTCGTTTGGTATGGCTTCATTCAGCTCC
GGTTCCCAACGATCAAGGCGAGTTACATGATCCCCCATGTTGTGCAAAAAAGCGGTTAGCTCCTTCGGTC
CTCCGATCGTTGTCAGAAGTAAGTTGGCCGCAGTGTTATCACTCATGGTTATGGCAGCACTGCATAATTC
TCTTACTGTCATGCCATCCGTAAGATGCTTTTCTGTGACTGGTGAGTACTCAACCAAGTCATTCTGAGAA
TAGTGTATGCGGCGACCGAGTTGCTCTTGCCCGGCGTCAATACGGGATAATACCGCGCCACATAGCAGAA
CTTTAAAAGTGCTCATCATTGGAAAACGTTCTTCGGGGCGAAAACTCTCAAGGATCTTACCGCTGTTGAG
ATCCAGTTCGATGTAACCCACTCGTGCACCCAACTGATCTTCAGCATCTTTTACTTTCACCAGCGTTTCT
GGGTGAGCAAAAACAGGAAGGCAAAATGCCGCAAAAAAGGGAATAAGGGCGACACGGAAATGTTGAATAC
TCATACTCTTCCTTTTTCAATATTATTGAAGCATTTATCAGGGTTATTGTCTCATGAGCGGATACATATT
TGAATGTATTTAGAAAAATAAACAAATAGGGGTTCCGCGCACATTTCCCCGAAAAGTGCCACCTAAATTG
TAAGCGTTAATATTTTGTTAAAATTCGCGTTAAATTTTTGTTAAATCAGCTCATTTTTTAACCAATAGGC
CGAAATCGGCAAAATCCCTTATAAATCAAAAGAATAGACCGAGATAGGGT
[37 nt withheld, positions 6351-6387]
AAGAACGTGGACTCCAACGTCAAAGG
[49 nt withheld, positions 6414-6462]
T
[91 nt withheld, positions 6464-6554]
G
[124 nt withheld, positions 6556-6679]
C
Features (pLannotate 1.2.2; 22 found; start..end, strand, type, name):
      4..20      -  CDS            lacZα (fragment): LacZα fragment of β-galactosidase; lacZ fragment
    183..348     +  mobile_element Tn7L: mini-Tn7 element (left end of the Tn7 transposon) Tn7
    377..511     -  polyA_signal   SV40 poly(A) signal: SV40 polyadenylation signal
    534..617     -  CDS            large T antigen (fragment): large T antigen from SV40 (simian virus 40)
    798..1175    +  enhancer       CMV enhancer: human cytomegalovirus immediate early enhancer
   1177..1376    +  promoter       CMV promoter: human cytomegalovirus (CMV) immediate early promoter
   1515..1647    +  intron         chimeric intron: chimera between introns from human β-globin and immunoglobulin heavy chain genes
   1692..1710    +  promoter       T7 promoter: promoter for bacteriophage T7 RNA polymerase
   1733..1753    +  CDS            FLAG (fragment): FLAG® epitope tag, followed by an enterokinase cleavage site
   1850..2438    +  misc_feature   WPRE: woodchuck hepatitis virus posttranscriptional regulatory element
   2450..2571    -  polyA_signal   SV40 poly(A) signal: SV40 polyadenylation signal
   2594..2662    -  CDS            large T antigen (fragment): large T antigen from SV40 (simian virus 40)
   2705..2796    -  promoter       polyhedrin promoter: polh from Autographa californica; promoter for the baculovirus polyhedrin gene
   2823..3170    +  CDS            YPR2_ECOLX (fragment): Protein predicted: Swiss-Prot protein existence level 4. From Escherichia coli.
   3148..3176    +  promoter       Pc promoter: intI1 (promoter lies within the coding sequence); class 1 integron promoter
   3346..3879    +  CDS            GmR: gentamycin acetyltransferase; aacC1; confers resistance to gentamycin
   3946..4170    +  mobile_element Tn7R: mini-Tn7 element (right end of the Tn7 transposon) Tn7
   4238..4289    +  misc_feature   bom (fragment): basis of mobility region from pBR322
   4475..5063    -  rep_origin     ori: high-copy-number ColE1/pMB1/pBR322/pUC origin of replication
   5234..6094    -  CDS            AmpR: β-lactamase; bla; confers resistance to ampicillin, carbenicillin, and related antibiotics
   6095..6199    -  promoter       AmpR promoter: bla
   6225..6679    -  rep_origin     f1 ori (sequence partly withheld): f1 bacteriophage origin of replication; arrow indicates direction of (+) strand synthesis
