[The description below was written by a language model from this plasmid's Addgene catalogue record and pLannotate feature annotations shown in this document.]
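Description:
pFastBacMam7_N_Flag_TEV is an empty BacMam-type donor vector built on the Invitrogen pFastBac1 backbone. It is intended for making recombinant baculoviruses that deliver genes into mammalian cells for recombinant protein production. It is maintained in E. coli as a high-copy plasmid through a ColE1/pUC-type origin with ampicillin resistance, and it also carries an f1 origin. As in the parent vector, a mini-Tn7 element bounded by Tn7L and Tn7R encloses the expression cassette together with a gentamicin acetyltransferase gene driven by the Pc promoter. This arrangement allows site-specific transposition of the cassette into a bacmid in a suitable E. coli host. The gentamicin marker selects for the transposed element. The tetracycline and kanamycin markers listed in the catalogue are not annotated on this plasmid and presumably refer to the helper plasmid and bacmid of that system.

According to the record, a synthetic fragment containing the CMV promoter, WPRE and an SV40 poly(A) signal was inserted for mammalian expression. In the annotated sequence, the CMV enhancer and promoter are followed by a chimeric β-globin/immunoglobulin intron, a T7 promoter, and an N-terminal FLAG tag. The catalogue states that the tag is followed by a TEV protease site for tag removal, although the feature table does not annotate that site separately. Downstream lie the WPRE, which enhances transcript stability and expression, and an SV40 polyadenylation signal. The original polyhedrin promoter remains but points away from the CMV cassette, and a second SV40 poly(A) signal sits near Tn7L. No insert is present, and genes of interest are introduced by Gibson assembly in frame after the tag.
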