Addgene plasmid #178817: pFastBacMam7_N_Flag_TEV
Purpose: (Empty Backbone) Baculovirus gene transfer into Mammalian cells to product recombinant proteins.
Depositing lab: Kazuhiro Abe. Depositing organization: Nagoya University.
Backbone
  Vector backbone: pFastBac1
  Backbone manufacturer: Invitrogen
  Backbone size (bp): 6699
  Modifications to backbone: Synthetic DNA fragment containing CMV promoter, WPRE, and SV40 poly(A) signal was inserted into the vector for mammalian expression.
  Vector type: Mammalian Expression
  Promoter: CMV
  Selectable markers: Gentamicin ; Tetracycline, Kanamycin
  Tag / fusion protein: Flag, TEV (N terminal on backbone)
Growth in bacteria
  Bacterial resistance: Ampicillin, 100 μg/mL
  Growth temperature: 37°C
  Growth strain: DH5alpha
  Copy number: High Copy
Gene/Insert
  Cloning method: Gibson Cloning
Terms and licenses: Academic/Nonprofit Terms; Industry Terms: Not Available to Industry
How to cite: pFastBacMam7_N_Flag_TEV was a gift from Kazuhiro Abe (Addgene plasmid # 178817 ; http://n2t.net/addgene:178817 ; RRID:Addgene_178817)
